>Addgene plasmid #219898 | pCfb13223 | addgene full sequence | sequence record 435637 | Addgene NGS Result
TTCGTAGATAATGGAATACAAATGGATATCCAGAGTATACACATGGATAGTATACACTGACACGACAATT
CTGTATCTCTTTATGTTAACTACTGTGAGGCATTAAATAGAGCTTGATATATAAAATGTTACATTTCACA
GTCTGAACTTTTGCAGATTACCTAATTTGGTAAGATATTAATTATGAACTGAAAGTTGATGGCATCCCTA
AATTTGATGCAACGGAATGCGTGCGATAGTGAATCATTGCTAACAGATCAAGTAATCGTATCAATCGTTC
CACGTCTTATCCAGACTCGATTTCCGCCCTAACCTAAGGAAACTGCTGAGTAATTTCGAGGTTGGTTCCT
AACAAAAGCCAAGAAACGCGCCGATGGTTTAGTGGTAAAATCCATCGTTGCCATCGATGGGCCCCCGGTT
CGATTCCGGGTCGGCGCAACTTGGACAAGCCTCACAAGGTTTTAGAGCTAGAAATAGCAAGTTAAAATAA
GGCTAGTCCGTTATCAACTTGAAAAAGTGGCACCGAGTCGGTGGTGCTTTTTTTGTGTGGGTACGGTCCG
TGCACACTGGATGTTTTGGTTTTGCGAGAGAGTATCGTATCGTATTGTACATGCTGGCATCGCACATACC
GCGAGGCAGGGGGCACGTTGCACAGTATCAGGGTCTGTGGTCACATGACGGAAGGAGCCCAACCTCCCGC
CGAATCCCCCTGTTGTTTCGACTGAAGAGCTCTTCAATGTCGGCAAAAAAAAGACACGATCTCAGGGTCC
ATGTCTACGGAGTGTGTGGCAGCATGCCCTCTCCACTACACCCGCCAACAAGTGGCATGGCCTACACCCC
CCTCACATCAGGCCTGCCAATGTCAGCATATAAACAGCAGTTTTCGCCTTCGTGCGACATCGCGTGCATT
CGCGGCCGCATTTAAATCCCCACTTCAGAAGTTCCTATACTTTCTAGAGAATAGGAACTTCACTATAGAG
TCGAATAAGGGCGACACCCCATAATTAGCCCGGGCGAAAGGCCCAGTCTTTCGACTGAGCCTTTCGTTTT
ATTTGATGCCTGGCAGTTCCCTACTCTCGCATGGGGAGTCCCCACACTACCATCGGCGCTACGGCGTTTC
ACTTCTGAGTTCGGCATGGGGTCAGGTGGGACCACCGCGCTACTGCCGCCAGGCAAACAAGGGGTGTTAT
GAGCCATATTCAGGTATAAATGGGCTCGCGATAATGTTCAGAATTGGTTAATTGGTTGTAACACTGACCC
CTATTTGTTTATTTTTCTAAATACATTCAAATATGTATCCGCTCATGAGACAATAACCCTGATAAATGCT
TCAATAATATTGAAAAAGGAAGAATATGAGTATTCAACATTTCCGTGTCGCCCTTATTCCCTTTTTTGCG
GCATTTTGCCTTCCTGTTTTTGCTCACCCAGAAACGCTGGTGAAAGTAAAAGATGCTGAAGATCAGTTGG
GTGCACGAGTGGGTTACATCGAACTGGATCTCAACAGCGGTAAGATCCTTGAGAGTTTTCGCCCCGAAGA
ACGTTTTCCAATGATGAGCACTTTTAAAGTTCTGCTATGTGGCGCGGTATTATCCCGTATTGACGCCGGG
CAAGAGCAACTCGGTCGCCGCATACACTATTCTCAGAATGACTTGGTTGAGTACTCACCAGTCACAGAAA
AGCATCTTACGGATGGCATGACAGTAAGAGAATTATGCAGTGCTGCCATAACCATGAGTGATAACACTGC
GGCCAACTTACTTCTGACAACGATCGGAGGACCGAAGGAGCTAACCGCTTTTTTGCACAACATGGGGGAT
CATGTAACTCGCCTTGATCGTTGGGAACCGGAGCTGAATGAAGCCATACCAAACGACGAGCGTGACACCA
CGATGCCTGTAGCGATGGCAACAACGTTGCGCAAACTATTAACTGGCGAACTACTTACTCTAGCTTCCCG
GCAACAATTAATAGACTGGATGGAGGCGGATAAAGTTGCAGGACCACTTCTGCGCTCGGCCCTTCCGGCT
GGCTGGTTTATTGCTGATAAATCCGGAGCCGGTGAGCGTGGTTCTCGCGGTATCATCGCAGCGCTGGGGC
CAGATGGTAAGCCCTCCCGTATCGTAGTTATCTACACGACGGGGAGTCAGGCAACTATGGATGAACGAAA
TAGACAGATCGCTGAGATAGGTGCCTCACTGATTAAGCATTGGTAAGCAGAGCATTACGCTGACTTGACG
GGACGGCGCAAGCTCATGACCAAAATCCCTTAACGTGAGTTACGCGCGCGTCGTTCCACTGAGCGTCAGA
CCCCGTAGAAAAGATCAAAGGATCTTCTTGAGATCCTTTTTTTCTGCGCGTAATCTGCTGCTTGCAAACA
AAAAAACCACCGCTACCAGCGGTGGTTTGTTTGCCGGATCAAGAGCTACCAACTCTTTTTCCGAAGGTAA
CTGGCTTCAGCAGAGCGCAGATACCAAATACTGTTCTTCTAGTGTAGCCGTAGTTAGCCCACCACTTCAA
GAACTCTGTAGCACCGCCTACATACCTCGCTCTGCTAATCCTGTTACCAGTGGCTGCTGCCAGTGGCGAT
AAGTCGTGTCTTACCGGGTTGGACTCAAGACGATAGTTACCGGATAAGGCGCAGCGGTCGGGCTGAACGG
GGGGTTCGTGCACACAGCCCAGCTTGGAGCGAACGACCTACACCGAACTGAGATACCTACAGCGTGAGCT
ATGAGAAAGCGCCACGCTTCCCGAAGGGAGAAAGGCGGACAGGTATCCGGTAAGCGGCAGGGTCGGAACA
GGAGAGCGCACGAGGGAGCTTCCAGGGGGAAACGCCTGGTATCTTTATAGTCCTGTCGGGTTTCGCCACC
TCTGACTTGAGCGTCGATTTTTGTGATGCTCGTCAGGGGGGCGGAGCCTATGGAAAAACGCCAGCAACGC
GGCCTTTTTACGGTTCCTGGCCTTTTGCTGGCCTTTTGCTCACATGTTCTTTCCTGCGTTATCCCCTGAT
TCTGTGGATAACCGTATTACCGCCTTTGAGTGAGCTGATACCGCTCGCCGCAGCCGAACGACCGAGCGCA
GCGAGTCAGTGAGCGAGGAAGCGGAAGGCGAGAGTAGGGAACTGCCAGGCATCAAACTAAGCAGAAGGCC
CCTGACGGATGGCCTTTTTGCGTTTCTACAAACTCTTTCTGTGTTGTAAAACGACGGCCAGTCTTAAGCT
CGGGCCCCCTGGGCGGTTCTGATAACGAGTAATCGTTAATCCGCAAATAACGTAAAAACCCGCTTCGGCG
GGTTTTTTTATGGGGGGAGTTTAGGGAAAGAGCATTTGTCAGAATATTTAAGGGCGCCTGTCACTTTGCT
TGATATATGAGAATTATTTAACCTTATAAATGAGAAAAAAGCAACGCACTTTAAATAAGATACGTTGCTT
TTTCGATTGATGAACACCTATAATTAAACTATTCATCTATTATTTATGATTTTTTGTATATACAATATTT
CTAGTTTGTTAAAGAGAATTAAGAAAATAAATCTCGAAAATAATAAAGGGAAAATCAGTTTTTGATATCA
AAATTATACATGTCAACGATAATACAAAATATAATACAAACTATAAGATGTTATCAGTATTTATTATGCA
TTTAGAATAAATTTTGTGTCGCCCTTATTCGACTCACTATAGAAGTTCCTATTCTCTAGAAAGTATAGGA
ACTTCACTTCATTTTATTTAAATTTGCGGCCGCTATGTCTGATAAAAGGATGTAACATAGGCAAGCTGCT
CGTGAGTGTTGAGTACGAACCTTAGATCCAAATCACCCGCACCCACGGATATACTTGCTTGAATATACAG
TAGTAAGGAGTTTGGCGCCCGTTTTTTCGAGCCCCACACGTTTCGGTGAGTATGAGCGGCGGCAGATTCG
AGCGTTTCCGGTTTCCGCGGCTGGACGAGAGCCCATGATGGGGGCTCCCACCACCAGCAATCAGGGCCCT
GATTACACACCCACCTGTAATGTCATGCTGTTCATCGTGGTTAATGCTGCTGTGTGCTGTGTGTGTGTGT
TGTTTGGCGCTCATTGTTGCGTTATGCAGCGTACACCACAATATTGGAAGCTTATTAGCCTTTCTATTTT
TTCGTTTGCAAGGCTTAACAACATTGCTGTGGAGAGGGATGGGGATATGGAGGCCGCTGGAGGGAGTCGG
AGAGGCGTTTTGGAGCGGCTTGGCCTGGCGCCCAGCTCGCGAAACGCACCTAGGACCCTTTGGCACGCCG
AAATGTGCCACTTTTCAGTCTAGTAACGCCTTACCTACGTCATTCCATGCATGCATGTTTGCGCCTTTTT
TCCCTTGCCCTTGATCGCCACACAGTACAGTGCACTGTACAGTGGAGGTTTTGGGGGGGTCTTAGATGGG
AGCTAAAAGCGGCCTAGCGGTACACTAGTGGGATTGTATGGAGTGGCATGGAGCCTAGGTGGAGCCTGAC
AGGACGCACGACCGGCTAGCCCGTGACAGACGATGGGTGGCTCCTGTTGTCCACCGCGTACAAATGTTTG
GGCCAAAGTCTTGTCAGCCTTGCTTGCGAACCTAATTCCCAATTTTGTCACTTCGCACCCCCATTGATCG
AGCCCTAACCCCTGCCCATCAGGCAATCCAATTAAGCTCGCATTGTCTGCCTTGTTTAGTTTGGCTCCTG
CCCGTTTCGGCGTCCACTTGCACAAACACAAACAAGCATTATATATAAGGCTCGTCTCTCCCTCCCAACC
ACACTCACTTTTTTGCCCGTCTTCCCTTGCTAACACAAAAGTCAAGAACACAAACAACCACCCCAACCCC
CTTACACACAAGACATATCTACAGCAATGGGTAAAAAGCCTGAACTCACCGCGACGTCTGTCGAGAAGTT
TCTGATCGAAAAGTTCGACAGCGTCTCCGACCTGATGCAGCTCTCGGAGGGCGAAGAATCTCGTGCTTTC
AGCTTCGATGTAGGAGGGCGTGGATATGTCCTGCGGGTAAATAGCTGCGCCGATGGTTTCTACAAAGATC
GTTATGTTTATCGGCACTTTGCATCGGCCGCGCTCCCGATTCCGGAAGTGCTTGACATTGGGGAATTCAG
CGAGAGCCTGACCTATTGCATCTCCCGCCGTGCACAGGGTGTCACGTTGCAAGACCTGCCTGAAACCGAA
CTGCCCGCTGTTCTGCAGCCGGTCGCGGAGGCAATGGATGCCATTGCTGCGGCCGATCTTAGCCAGACGA
GCGGGTTCGGCCCATTCGGACCGCAAGGAATCGGTCAATACACTACATGGCGTGATTTCATATGCGCGAT
TGCTGATCCCCATGTGTATCACTGGCAAACTGTGATGGACGACACCGTCAGTGCGTCCGTCGCGCAGGCT
CTCGATGAGCTGATGCTTTGGGCCGAGGACTGCCCCGAAGTCCGGCACCTCGTGCACGCGGATTTCGGCT
CCAACAATGTCCTGACGGACAATGGCCGCATAACAGCGGTCATTGACTGGAGCGAGGCGATGTTCGGGGA
TTCCCAATACGAGGTCGCCAACATCTTCTTCTGGAGGCCGTGGTTGGCTTGTATGGAGCAGCAGACGCGC
TACTTCGAGCGGAGGCATCCGGAGCTTGCAGGATCGCCGCGGCTCCGGGCGTATATGCTCCGCATTGGTC
TTGACCAACTCTATCAGAGCTTGGTTGACGGCAATTTCGATGATGCAGCTTGGGCGCAGGGTCGATGCGA
CGCAATCGTCCGATCCGGAGCCGGGACTGTCGGGCGTACACAAATCGCCCGCAGAAGCGCGGCCGTCTGG
ACCGATGGCTGTGTAGAAGTACTCGCCGATAGTGGAAACCGACGCCCCAGCACTCGTCCGAGGGCAAAGG
AATAATCATGTAATTAGTTATGTCACGCTTACATTCACGCCCTCCCCCCACATCCGCTCTAACCGAAAAG
GAAGGAGTTAGACAACCTGAAGTCTAGGTCCCTATTTATTTTTTTATAGTTATGTTAGTATTAAGAACGT
TATTTATATTTCAAATTTTTCTTTTTTTTCTGTACAGACGCGTGTACGCATGTAACATTATACTGAAAAC
CTTGCTTGAGAAGGTTTTGGGACGCTCGAGCAGGCTTGGAGGCGACGTGGCAGTGGCTCGCGGGAGGATC
GGCGGGAAACTCCGGGATATCCGTCGAGAGTTTACACGTGAATGGGCAGCGCAATCCGTTGACGACGATA
CGACTGGCAAAGTAGCGACGATACCTGCCAGACAGGTGACATGTGCAGGCCGCACTAACAAGGAAACGGG
CGCTGGGGGGGGCGGGCTTCTAGACTTTGCCCTTGAACAGGAATCTAGTGGGGGCTTGTCTTTCCGCCAA
TGGGGGAGCGCCTGTTGAGCGACCGTGCATGCTGGAACGCCAAGTGTATGTACAGCTGGTGGTCTCGCAG
CGGTATGTGACGGGACTTACATCTCTCGTTTTTTCATGACCACGTTTTCACAGGCTCGGAGGTACGTTAA
AGTTTTGAAGGCTGCATCTGAACCGAGGTATGGGGGAGTTTGAACAGCAACAGTGTTGGGGCTGAGGGGG
CCAAGATCGGGGCAAGCAGAGGTCTTAGATCAATTGTGGGGATCCCAAAGGGCTCGTTATCACCTTTTTC
CACCCAATTCGGGTCCCAATTGATCCACTACTGGCTTGCCCAAGTTACCCCAGAAATGCCGCCCCGGATT
TCTCCAAAAACCTAATAAGCTTCATGGAACTTGGTGGAAGTGACTTTCTACAGAGTGGAGAGAACCGTGG
ACACGTGGCAATGGCGCTGACCGTGTCCCCGAGCCGAATCGACGTGAGGGGAGAACGGAGTATCTGCGGT
CATGTGACCTTCCAGAGCGGCGTCGCCAGTGTGCACGCGGTGACCCCCAGTTTGGGTCTCTGTCACACGC
ATACTACCTCGGCTCTCCACATGCTGAACTTTATCTTTCGTGGGGATCATACCGAAAGTTGCAACTACCA
GGTGTATATAAAGCCTGGTAGACTCCCCCCACTTTGGACCTCATCCAACCAAGACACACAAAAATGGACC
GACTTAACAACCTCGCCACCCAGCTCGAGCAGAACCCCGCCAA
Features (pLannotate 1.2.2; 14 found; start..end, strand, type, name):
    367..437     +  ncRNA          tRNA: Accession: RF00005 - tRNA
    459..533     +  misc_RNA       gRNA scaffold: guide RNA scaffold for the Streptococcus pyogenes CRISPR/Cas9 system
    938..971     -  protein_bind   FRT (minimal): supports FLP-mediated excision but not integration (Turan and Bode, 2011) FLP recombinase from the Saccharomyces cerevisiae 2μ plasmid
   1015..1055    -  terminator     rrnB T1 terminator (fragment): transcription terminator T1 from the E. coli rrnB gene
   1057..1172    -  ncRNA          5S rRNA: Accession: RF00001 - 5S ribosomal RNA
   1203..1227    +  CDS            KanR (fragment): aminoglycoside phosphotransferase; aph(3')-Ia; confers resistance to kanamycin
   1257..1353    +  promoter       AmpR promoter (fragment): bla
   1356..2216    +  CDS            AmpR: β-lactamase; bla; confers resistance to ampicillin, carbenicillin, and related antibiotics
   2338..2926    +  rep_origin     ori: high-copy-number ColE1/pMB1/pBR322/pUC origin of replication
   3151..3168    +  terminator     rrnB T2 terminator (fragment): transcription terminator T2 from the E. coli rrnB gene
   3193..3212    -  CDS            lacZα (fragment): LacZα fragment of β-galactosidase; lacZ fragment
   3682..3715    +  protein_bind   FRT (minimal): supports FLP-mediated excision but not integration (Turan and Bode, 2011) FLP recombinase from the Saccharomyces cerevisiae 2μ plasmid
   4863..5884    +  CDS            HygR (fragment): aminoglycoside phosphotransferase from E. coli; aph(4)-Ia; confers resistance to hygromycin
   5886..6119    +  terminator     CYC1 terminator (fragment): S. cerevisiae CYC1; transcription terminator for CYC1
