[The description below was written by a language model from this plasmid's Addgene catalogue record and pLannotate feature annotations shown in this document.]
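Description:
pCfb13223 is a yeast vector for Yarrowia lipolytica that serves as the TUNEYALI base plasmid for the transcription factor designated TF33 (locus YALI1_F14650g). It was assembled by Gibson cloning on the depositing laboratory's own backbone. The 7.1 kb plasmid is propagated in E. coli at high copy through a ColE1/pUC-type origin, with ampicillin selection from an intact β-lactamase gene and its promoter. Selection in yeast relies on a hygromycin phosphotransferase coding sequence followed by a CYC1 terminator. The promoter driving this marker is not annotated, and no yeast replication element is identified in the feature table.

The functional payload combines a guide RNA directed against TF33 with homology arms matching the same locus. The annotation shows a tRNA immediately upstream of a Streptococcus pyogenes Cas9 guide scaffold, an arrangement typically used to drive guide transcription and release it through tRNA processing. The spacer would sit in the short gap between them. No Cas9 gene is annotated, so the nuclease is presumably provided separately, although the record does not say how. The homology arms are not individually annotated and probably lie in the unannotated stretches. Two minimal FRT sites in opposite orientations are also detected, along with short fragments of rrnB terminators, 5S rRNA, KanR and lacZα that look like backbone remnants; their roles are not described.

According to the depositor, the plasmid can be used in two ways. Promoters can be inserted by Golden Gate assembly to build libraries that tune TF33 expression at its native locus, or the plasmid can be used directly to knock out TF33. Both uses support high-throughput metabolic engineering of Y. lipolytica through adjustment of gene expression.
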