Addgene plasmid #219898: pCfb13223
Purpose: The base plasmid of TUNEYALI for TF33
Depositing lab: Irina Borodina. Depositing organization: Danmarks Tekniske Universitet. Publication: High-throughput metabolic engineering of Yarrowia lipolytica through gene expression tuning. Jiang W, Wang S, Ahlheit D, Fumagalli T, Yang Z, Ramanathan S, Jiang X, Weber T, Dahlin J, Borodina I. Proc Natl Acad Sci U S A. 2025 Jun 10;122(23):e2426686122. doi: 10.1073/pnas.2426686122. Epub 2025 Jun 3. PubMed 40460129.
Backbone
  Vector backbone: Our own backbone
  Vector type: Yeast Expression
  Selectable markers: Hygromycin
Growth in bacteria
  Bacterial resistance: Ampicillin, 100 μg/mL
  Growth temperature: 37°C
  Growth strain: DH5alpha
  Copy number: High Copy
Gene/Insert
  Gene/Insert name: Contains gRNA targeting TF33 (YALI1_F14650g) and homologous arm matching TF33
  gRNA/shRNA sequence: ACTTGGACAAGCCTCACAAG
  Species: Yarrowia lipolytica
  Cloning method: Gibson Cloning
Terms and licenses: Academic/Nonprofit Terms; Industry Terms: Not Available to Industry
Depositor comments: This plasmid contains gRNA targeting TF33 (YALI1_F14650g) and homologous arm matching TF33, which can be used for library construction by inserting promoters using a golden gate or directly knocking TF33 out.
How to cite: pCfb13223 was a gift from Irina Borodina (Addgene plasmid # 219898 ; http://n2t.net/addgene:219898 ; RRID:Addgene_219898)
